Addgene plasmid #155081: pLCHKO_Ptbp_ex8_1
Purpose: Lentiviral plasmid for expressing U6 driven hybrid guide (hg)RNA for deletion of mouse Ptbp exon 8 using SpCas9 and LbCas12a nucleases (CHyMErA system)
Depositing lab: Benjamin Blencowe & Jason Moffat. Depositing organization: University of Toronto. Publication: Genetic interaction mapping and exon-resolution functional genomics with a hybrid Cas9-Cas12a platform. Gonatopoulos-Pournatzis T, Aregger M, Brown KR, Farhangmehr S, Braunschweig U, Ward HN, Ha KCH, Weiss A, Billmann M, Durbic T, Myers CL, Blencowe BJ, Moffat J. Nat Biotechnol. 2020 May;38(5):638-648. doi: 10.1038/s41587-020-0437-z. Epub 2020 Mar 16. PubMed 32249828.
Backbone
  Vector backbone: pLCHKO
  Backbone size w/o insert (bp): 7481
  Vector type: Mammalian Expression, Lentiviral, CRISPR
  Selectable markers: Puromycin
Growth in bacteria
  Bacterial resistance: Ampicillin, 100 μg/mL
  Growth temperature: 30°C
  Growth strain: NEB Stable
  Copy number: High Copy
Gene/Insert
  Gene/Insert name: (hg)RNA for deletion of mouse Ptbp exon 8 using SpCas9 and LbCas12a nucleases
  gRNA/shRNA sequence: ACTGCACCTCACCTCACGGCgtttcagagctatgctggaaacagcatagcaagttgaaataaggctagtccgttatcaacttgaaaaagtggcaccgagtcggtgctaatttctactaagtgtagatGTCTGGTTCCCTTCAAGCAC
  Species: M. musculus (mouse)
  Insert size (bp): 147
  Promoter: U6
  Cloning method: Restriction Enzyme; 5′ cloning site BfuAI (destroyed during cloning); 3′ cloning site BfuAI (destroyed during cloning)
  Sequencing primers: 5′ actatcatatgcttaccgtaac
Terms and licenses: Academic/Nonprofit Terms; Industry Terms: Not Available to Industry
Depositor comments: U6-driven hgRNA cassette encoded on anti-sense strand
How to cite: pLCHKO_Ptbp_ex8_1 was a gift from Benjamin Blencowe & Jason Moffat (Addgene plasmid # 155081 ; http://n2t.net/addgene:155081 ; RRID:Addgene_155081)
