[The description below was written by a language model from this plasmid's Addgene catalogue record and pLannotate feature annotations shown in this document.]
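Description:
pLCHKO_Ptbp_ex8_1 is a third-generation-style, self-inactivating HIV-1 lentiviral transfer plasmid built on the pLCHKO backbone. It delivers a single hybrid guide RNA (hgRNA) for the CHyMErA genome-editing system into mammalian cells. In bacteria it is maintained through a high-copy ColE1/pUC origin with ampicillin selection (AmpR), and it also carries an f1 origin and an SV40 origin. The viral portion starts with an RSV promoter fused to a truncated 5' LTR, which drives production of the packageable genomic RNA. This is followed by the Ψ packaging signal with a gag fragment, the Rev response element, a cPPT/CTS, a WPRE and a ΔU3 3' LTR, with an SV40 polyadenylation signal downstream.

The payload is a 147 bp hgRNA cassette transcribed from the human U6 RNA polymerase III promoter. As the depositor notes and the feature table confirms, this cassette lies on the antisense strand relative to the viral genome. The hgRNA joins an SpCas9 spacer and its tracrRNA-derived scaffold to an LbCas12a direct repeat and spacer. Cas12a's own RNA-processing activity can separate the transcript into two functional guides. According to the record, the two guides are designed to delete exon 8 of mouse Ptbp; neither nuclease is encoded on this plasmid, so both must be supplied separately. The insert was cloned through BfuAI sites that were destroyed in the process. A separate hPGK promoter drives puromycin N-acetyltransferase, which allows selection of transduced cells. The construct is intended for exon-resolution functional studies, here the targeted removal of a single exon in mouse cells.
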