Features (pLannotate 1.2.2; 27 found; start..end, strand, type, name):
     15..45      +  promoter       lac promoter: promoter for the E. coli lac operon
     53..69      +  protein_bind   lac operator: The lac repressor binds to the lac operator to inhibit transcription in E. coli. This inhibition can be relieved by adding lactose or isopropyl-β-D-thiogalactopyranoside (IPTG). lac repressor encoded by lacI
    114..132     +  promoter       T3 promoter: promoter for bacteriophage T3 RNA polymerase
    160..386     +  promoter       RSV promoter: Rous sarcoma virus enhancer/promoter
    387..567     +  LTR            5' LTR (truncated): truncated 5' long terminal repeat (LTR) from HIV-1
    614..739     +  misc_feature   HIV-1 Ψ: packaging signal of human immunodeficiency virus type 1
    723..1086    +  CDS            HIV-1 gag (fragment): gag protein from human immunodeficiency virus 1; gag
   1232..1465    +  misc_feature   RRE: The Rev response element (RRE) of HIV-1 allows for Rev-dependent mRNA export from the nucleus to the cytoplasm.
   1842..1868    +  CDS            Rev (fragment): human immunodeficiency virus 1 (HIV-1) Rev protein; rev; enhances nuclear export of unspliced and incompletely spliced viral mRNAs
   1927..1994    -  misc_RNA       tracrRNA (fragment): trans-activating CRISPR RNA for the Streptococcus pyogenes CRISPR/Cas9 system
   2042..2282    -  promoter       U6 promoter: RNA polymerase III promoter for human U6 snRNA
   2324..2441    +  misc_feature   cPPT/CTS: central polypurine tract and central termination sequence of HIV-1
   2500..3000    +  promoter       hPGK promoter: human phosphoglycerate kinase 1 promoter
   3022..3621    +  CDS            PuroR (fragment): puromycin N-acetyltransferase; pac from Streptomyces; confers resistance to puromycin
   3637..4225    +  misc_feature   WPRE: woodchuck hepatitis virus posttranscriptional regulatory element
   4276..4295    +  misc_feature   cPPT/CTS (fragment): central polypurine tract and central termination sequence of HIV-1
   4297..4530    +  LTR            3' LTR (ΔU3): self-inactivating 3' long terminal repeat (LTR) from HIV-1
   4608..4729    +  polyA_signal   SV40 poly(A) signal: SV40 polyadenylation signal
   4769..4904    +  rep_origin     SV40 ori: SV40 origin of replication
   4925..4943    -  promoter       T7 promoter: promoter for bacteriophage T7 RNA polymerase
   4951..5106    +  CDS            lacZα (fragment): LacZα fragment of β-galactosidase; lacZ fragment
   5111..5539    +  rep_origin     f1 ori (sequence partly withheld): f1 bacteriophage origin of replication; arrow indicates direction of (+) strand synthesis
   5592..5696    +  promoter       AmpR promoter: bla
   5697..6557    +  CDS            AmpR: β-lactamase; bla; confers resistance to ampicillin, carbenicillin, and related antibiotics
   6728..7316    +  rep_origin     ori: high-copy-number ColE1/pMB1/pBR322/pUC origin of replication
   7499..7591    +  CDS            lacI (fragment): lac repressor; lacI; The lac repressor binds to the lac operator to inhibit transcription in E. coli. This inhibition can be relieved by adding lactose or isopropyl-β-D-thiogalactopyranoside (IPTG).
   7604..7625    +  protein_bind   CAP binding site: CAP binding activates transcription in the presence of cAMP. E. coli catabolite activator protein
>Addgene plasmid #155081 | pLCHKO_Ptbp_ex8_1 | addgene full sequence | sequence record 308533 | Addgene NGS Result
TAGGCACCCCAGGCTTTACACTTTATGCTTCCGGCTCGTATGTTGTGTGGAATTGTGAGCGGATAACAAT
TTCACACAGGAAACAGCTATGACCATGATTACGCCAAGCGCGCAATTAACCCTCACTAAAGGGAACAAAA
GCTGGAGCTGCAAGCTTAATGTAGTCTTATGCAATACTCTTGTAGTCTTGCAACATGGTAACGATGAGTT
AGCAACATGCCTTACAAGGAGAGAAAAAGCACCGTGCATGCCGATTGGTGGAAGTAAGGTGGTACGATCG
TGCCTTATTAGGAAGGCAACAGACGGGTCTGACATGGATTGGACGAACCACTGAATTGCCGCATTGCAGA
GATATTGTATTTAAGTGCCTAGCTCGATACATAAACGGGTCTCTCTGGTTAGACCAGATCTGAGCCTGGG
AGCTCTCTGGCTAACTAGGGAACCCACTGCTTAAGCCTCAATAAAGCTTGCCTTGAGTGCTTCAAGTAGT
GTGTGCCCGTCTGTTGTGTGACTCTGGTAACTAGAGATCCCTCAGACCCTTTTAGTCAGTGTGGAAAATC
TCTAGCAGTGGCGCCCGAACAGGGACTTGAAAGCGAAAGGGAAACCAGAGGAGCTCTCTCGACGCAGGAC
TCGGCTTGCTGAAGCGCGCACGGCAAGAGGCGAGGGGCGGCGACTGGTGAGTACGCCAAAAATTTTGACT
AGCGGAGGCTAGAAGGAGAGAGATGGGTGCGAGAGCGTCAGTATTAAGCGGGGGAGAATTAGATCGCGAT
GGGAAAAAATTCGGTTAAGGCCAGGGGGAAAGAAAAAATATAAATTAAAACATATAGTATGGGCAAGCAG
GGAGCTAGAACGATTCGCAGTTAATCCTGGCCTGTTAGAAACATCAGAAGGCTGTAGACAAATACTGGGA
CAGCTACAACCATCCCTTCAGACAGGATCAGAAGAACTTAGATCATTATATAATACAGTAGCAACCCTCT
ATTGTGTGCATCAAAGGATAGAGATAAAAGACACCAAGGAAGCTTTAGACAAGATAGAGGAAGAGCAAAA
CAAAAGTAAGACCACCGCACAGCAAGCGGCCGCTGATCTTCAGACCTGGAGGAGGAGATATGAGGGACAA
TTGGAGAAGTGAATTATATAAATATAAAGTAGTAAAAATTGAACCATTAGGAGTAGCACCCACCAAGGCA
AAGAGAAGAGTGGTGCAGAGAGAAAAAAGAGCAGTGGGAATAGGAGCTTTGTTCCTTGGGTTCTTGGGAG
CAGCAGGAAGCACTATGGGCGCAGCGTCAATGACGCTGACGGTACAGGCCAGACAATTATTGTCTGGTAT
AGTGCAGCAGCAGAACAATTTGCTGAGGGCTATTGAGGCGCAACAGCATCTGTTGCAACTCACAGTCTGG
GGCATCAAGCAGCTCCAGGCAAGAATCCTGGCTGTGGAAAGATACCTAAAGGATCAACAGCTCCTGGGGA
TTTGGGGTTGCTCTGGAAAACTCATTTGCACCACTGCTGTGCCTTGGAATGCTAGTTGGAGTAATAAATC
TCTGGAACAGATTTGGAATCACACGACCTGGATGGAGTGGGACAGAGAAATTAACAATTACACAAGCTTA
ATACACTCCTTAATTGAAGAATCGCAAAACCAGCAAGAAAAGAATGAACAAGAATTATTGGAATTAGATA
AATGGGCAAGTTTGTGGAATTGGTTTAACATAACAAATTGGCTGTGGTATATAAAATTATTCATAATGAT
AGTAGGAGGCTTGGTAGGTTTAAGAATAGTTTTTGCTGTACTTTCTATAGTGAATAGAGTTAGGCAGGGA
TATTCACCATTATCGTTTCAGACCCACCTCCCAACCCCGAGGGGACCCAGAGAATTCAAAAAAAAGTGCT
TGAAGGGAACCAGACATCTACACTTAGTAGAAATTAGCACCGACTCGGTGCCACTTTTTCAAGTTGATAA
CGGACTAGCCTTATTTCAACTTGCTATGCTGTTTCCAGCATAGCTCTGAAACGCCGTGAGGTGAGGTGCA
GTCGGTACCTCGTCCTTTCCACAAGATATATAAAGCCAAGAAATCGAAATACTTTCAAGTTACGGTAAGC
ATATGATAGTCCATTTTAAAACATAATTTTAAAACTGCAAACTACCCAAGAAATTATTACTTTCTACGTC
ACGTATTTTGTACTAATATCTTTGTGTTTACAGTCAAATTAATTCTAATTATCTCTCTAACAGCCTTGTA
TCGTATATGCAAATATGAAGGAATCATGGGAAATAGGCCCTCGAATTCTAGATCTTGAGACAAATGGCAG
TATTCATCCACAATTTTAAAAGAAAAGGGGGGATTGGGGGGTACAGTGCAGGGGAAAGAATAGTAGACAT
AATAGCAACAGACATACAAACTAAAGAATTACAAAAACAAATTACAAAAATTCAAAATTTTCGGGTTTAT
TACAGGGACAGCAGAGATCCACTTTGGCGCCGGCTCGAGGGGGCCCGGGTTGCGCCTTTTCCAAGGCAGC
CCTGGGTTTGCGCAGGGACGCGGCTGCTCTGGGCGTGGTTCCGGGAAACGCAGCGGCGCCGACCCTGGGT
CTCGCACATTCTTCACGTCCGTTCGCAGCGTCACCCGGATCTTCGCCGCTACCCTTGTGGGCCCCCCGGC
GACGCTTCCTGCTCCGCCCCTAAGTCGGGAAGGTTCCTTGCGGTTCGCGGCGTGCCGGACGTGACAAACG
GAAGCCGCAGCTCACACTAGTACCCTCGCAGACGGACAGCGCCAGGGAGCAATGGCAGCGCGCCGACCGC
GATGGGCTGTGGCCAATAGCGGCTGCTCAGCAGGGCGCGCCGAGAGCAGCGGCCGGGAAGGGGCGGTGCG
GGAGGCGGGGTGTGGGGCGGTAGTGTGGGCCCTGTTCCTGCCCGCGCGGTGTTCCGCATTCTGCAAGCCT
CCGGAGCGCACGTCGGCAGTCGGCTCCCTCGTTGACCGAATCACCGACCTCTCTCCCCAGGGGGATCCAC
CGGAGCTTACCATGACCGAGTACAAGCCCACGGTGCGCCTCGCCACCCGCGACGACGTCCCCAGGGCCGT
ACGCACCCTCGCCGCCGCGTTCGCCGACTACCCCGCCACGCGCCACACCGTCGATCCGGACCGCCACATC
GAGCGGGTCACCGAGCTGCAAGAACTCTTCCTCACGCGCGTCGGGCTCGACATCGGCAAGGTGTGGGTCG
CGGACGACGGCGCCGCCGTGGCGGTCTGGACCACGCCGGAGAGCGTCGAAGCGGGGGCGGTGTTCGCCGA
GATCGGCCCGCGCATGGCCGAGTTGAGCGGTTCCCGGCTGGCCGCGCAGCAACAGATGGAAGGCCTCCTG
GCGCCGCACCGGCCCAAGGAGCCCGCGTGGTTCCTGGCCACCGTCGGTGTTTCGCCCGACCACCAGGGCA
AGGGTCTGGGCAGCGCCGTCGTGCTCCCCGGAGTGGAGGCGGCCGAGCGCGCCGGGGTGCCCGCCTTCCT
GGAGACCTCCGCGCCCCGCAACCTCCCCTTCTACGAGCGGCTCGGCTTCACCGTCACCGCCGACGTCGAG
GTGCCCGAAGGACCGCGCACCTGGTGCATGACCCGCAAGCCCGGTGCCTGAACGCGTTAAGTCGACAATC
AACCTCTGGATTACAAAATTTGTGAAAGATTGACTGGTATTCTTAACTATGTTGCTCCTTTTACGCTATG
TGGATACGCTGCTTTAATGCCTTTGTATCATGCTATTGCTTCCCGTATGGCTTTCATTTTCTCCTCCTTG
TATAAATCCTGGTTGCTGTCTCTTTATGAGGAGTTGTGGCCCGTTGTCAGGCAACGTGGCGTGGTGTGCA
CTGTGTTTGCTGACGCAACCCCCACTGGTTGGGGCATTGCCACCACCTGTCAGCTCCTTTCCGGGACTTT
CGCTTTCCCCCTCCCTATTGCCACGGCGGAACTCATCGCCGCCTGCCTTGCCCGCTGCTGGACAGGGGCT
CGGCTGTTGGGCACTGACAATTCCGTGGTGTTGTCGGGGAAATCATCGTCCTTTCCTTGGCTGCTCGCCT
GTGTTGCCACCTGGATTCTGCGCGGGACGTCCTTCTGCTACGTCCCTTCGGCCCTCAATCCAGCGGACCT
TCCTTCCCGCGGCCTGCTGCCGGCTCTGCGGCCTCTTCCGCGTCTTCGCCTTCGCCCTCAGACGAGTCGG
ATCTCCCTTTGGGCCGCCTCCCCGCGTCGACTTTAAGACCAATGACTTACAAGGCAGCTGTAGATCTTAG
CCACTTTTTAAAAGAAAAGGGGGGACTGGAAGGGCTAATTCACTCCCAACGAAGACAAGATCTGCTTTTT
GCTTGTACTGGGTCTCTCTGGTTAGACCAGATCTGAGCCTGGGAGCTCTCTGGCTAACTAGGGAACCCAC
TGCTTAAGCCTCAATAAAGCTTGCCTTGAGTGCTTCAAGTAGTGTGTGCCCGTCTGTTGTGTGACTCTGG
TAACTAGAGATCCCTCAGACCCTTTTAGTCAGTGTGGAAAATCTCTAGCAGTACGTATAGTAGTTCATGT
CATCTTATTATTCAGTATTTATAACTTGCAAAGAAATGAATATCAGAGAGTGAGAGGAACTTGTTTATTG
CAGCTTATAATGGTTACAAATAAAGCAATAGCATCACAAATTTCACAAATAAAGCATTTTTTTCACTGCA
TTCTAGTTGTGGTTTGTCCAAACTCATCAATGTATCTTATCATGTCTGGCTCTAGCTATCCCGCCCCTAA
CTCCGCCCATCCCGCCCCTAACTCCGCCCAGTTCCGCCCATTCTCCGCCCCATGGCTGACTAATTTTTTT
TATTTATGCAGAGGCCGAGGCCGCCTCGGCCTCTGAGCTATTCCAGAAGTAGTGAGGAGGCTTTTTTGGA
GGCCTAGGGACGTACCCAATTCGCCCTATAGTGAGTCGTATTACGCGCGCTCACTGGCCGTCGTTTTACA
ACGTCGTGACTGGGAAAACCCTGGCGTTACCCAACTTAATCGCCTTGCAGCACATCCCCCTTTCGCCAGC
TGGCGTAATAGCGAAGAGGCCCGCACCGATCGCCCTTCCCAACAGTTGCGCAGCCTGAATGGCGAATGGG
[124 nt withheld, positions 5111-5234]
C
[91 nt withheld, positions 5236-5326]
A
[49 nt withheld, positions 5328-5376]
CCTTTGACGTTGGAGTCCACGTTCTTT
[37 nt withheld, positions 5404-5440]
ACCCTATCTCGGTCTATTCTTTTGATTTATAAGGGATTTTGCCGATTTCGGCCTATTGGTTAAAAAATGA
GCTGATTTAACAAAAATTTAACGCGAATTTTAACAAAATATTAACGCTTACAATTTAGGTGGCACTTTTC
GGGGAAATGTGCGCGGAACCCCTATTTGTTTATTTTTCTAAATACATTCAAATATGTATCCGCTCATGAG
ACAATAACCCTGATAAATGCTTCAATAATATTGAAAAAGGAAGAGTATGAGTATTCAACATTTCCGTGTC
GCCCTTATTCCCTTTTTTGCGGCATTTTGCCTTCCTGTTTTTGCTCACCCAGAAACGCTGGTGAAAGTAA
AAGATGCTGAAGATCAGTTGGGTGCACGAGTGGGTTACATCGAACTGGATCTCAACAGCGGTAAGATCCT
TGAGAGTTTTCGCCCCGAAGAACGTTTTCCAATGATGAGCACTTTTAAAGTTCTGCTATGTGGCGCGGTA
TTATCCCGTATTGACGCCGGGCAAGAGCAACTCGGTCGCCGCATACACTATTCTCAGAATGACTTGGTTG
AGTACTCACCAGTCACAGAAAAGCATCTTACGGATGGCATGACAGTAAGAGAATTATGCAGTGCTGCCAT
AACCATGAGTGATAACACTGCGGCCAACTTACTTCTGACAACGATCGGAGGACCGAAGGAGCTAACCGCT
TTTTTGCACAACATGGGGGATCATGTAACTCGCCTTGATCGTTGGGAACCGGAGCTGAATGAAGCCATAC
CAAACGACGAGCGTGACACCACGATGCCTGTAGCAATGGCAACAACGTTGCGCAAACTATTAACTGGCGA
ACTACTTACTCTAGCTTCCCGGCAACAATTAATAGACTGGATGGAGGCGGATAAAGTTGCAGGACCACTT
CTGCGCTCGGCCCTTCCGGCTGGCTGGTTTATTGCTGATAAATCTGGAGCCGGTGAGCGTGGGTCTCGCG
GTATCATTGCAGCACTGGGGCCAGATGGTAAGCCCTCCCGTATCGTAGTTATCTACACGACGGGGAGTCA
GGCAACTATGGATGAACGAAATAGACAGATCGCTGAGATAGGTGCCTCACTGATTAAGCATTGGTAACTG
TCAGACCAAGTTTACTCATATATACTTTAGATTGATTTAAAACTTCATTTTTAATTTAAAAGGATCTAGG
TGAAGATCCTTTTTGATAATCTCATGACCAAAATCCCTTAACGTGAGTTTTCGTTCCACTGAGCGTCAGA
CCCCGTAGAAAAGATCAAAGGATCTTCTTGAGATCCTTTTTTTCTGCGCGTAATCTGCTGCTTGCAAACA
AAAAAACCACCGCTACCAGCGGTGGTTTGTTTGCCGGATCAAGAGCTACCAACTCTTTTTCCGAAGGTAA
CTGGCTTCAGCAGAGCGCAGATACCAAATACTGTTCTTCTAGTGTAGCCGTAGTTAGGCCACCACTTCAA
GAACTCTGTAGCACCGCCTACATACCTCGCTCTGCTAATCCTGTTACCAGTGGCTGCTGCCAGTGGCGAT
AAGTCGTGTCTTACCGGGTTGGACTCAAGACGATAGTTACCGGATAAGGCGCAGCGGTCGGGCTGAACGG
GGGGTTCGTGCACACAGCCCAGCTTGGAGCGAACGACCTACACCGAACTGAGATACCTACAGCGTGAGCT
ATGAGAAAGCGCCACGCTTCCCGAAGGGAGAAAGGCGGACAGGTATCCGGTAAGCGGCAGGGTCGGAACA
GGAGAGCGCACGAGGGAGCTTCCAGGGGGAAACGCCTGGTATCTTTATAGTCCTGTCGGGTTTCGCCACC
TCTGACTTGAGCGTCGATTTTTGTGATGCTCGTCAGGGGGGCGGAGCCTATGGAAAAACGCCAGCAACGC
GGCCTTTTTACGGTTCCTGGCCTTTTGCTGGCCTTTTGCTCACATGTTCTTTCCTGCGTTATCCCCTGAT
TCTGTGGATAACCGTATTACCGCCTTTGAGTGAGCTGATACCGCTCGCCGCAGCCGAACGACCGAGCGCA
GCGAGTCAGTGAGCGAGGAAGCGGAAGAGCGCCCAATACGCAAACCGCCTCTCCCCGCGCGTTGGCCGAT
TCATTAATGCAGCTGGCACGACAGGTTTCCCGACTGGAAAGCGGGCAGTGAGCGCAACGCAATTAATGTG
AGTTAGCTCACTCAT
